Addgene plasmid #79470: pSBDEST.Z
Purpose: (Empty Backbone) Promoterless, Sleeping Beauty-compatible Gateway destination vector, Zeocin
Depositing lab: Peter Jon Nelson. Depositing organization: Klinikum der Ludwig Maximilians-Universitaet Muenchen. Publication: A vector platform for the rapid and efficient engineering of stable complex transgenes. Jackel C, Nogueira MS, Ehni N, Kraus C, Ranke J, Dohmann M, Noessner E, Nelson PJ. Sci Rep. 2016 Oct 3;6:34365. doi: 10.1038/srep34365. PubMed 27694838.
Backbone
  Vector backbone: pSBDEST.Z
  Backbone manufacturer: cloned in house
  Backbone size (bp): 7748
  Vector type: Promoterless Gateway Destination vector
  Promoter: none
  Selectable markers: Zeocin
Growth in bacteria
  Bacterial resistance: Chloramphenicol and Ampicillin, 25 & 100 μg/mL
  Growth temperature: 37°C
  Growth strain: ccdB Survival
  Copy number: High Copy
Gene/Insert
  Cloning method: Restriction Enzyme
  Sequencing primers: 5′ T7; 3′ V5 Rev
Terms and licenses: Academic/Nonprofit Terms; Industry Terms: Not Available to Industry
Depositor comments: Sleeping Beauty compatible, promoterless Gateway Destination Vector, for MultiSite Gateway cloning.
How to cite: pSBDEST.Z was a gift from Peter Jon Nelson (Addgene plasmid # 79470 ; http://n2t.net/addgene:79470 ; RRID:Addgene_79470)
