[The description below was written by a language model from this plasmid's Addgene catalogue record and pLannotate feature annotations shown in this document.]
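Description:
pSBDEST.Z is an empty, promoterless Gateway destination vector of about 7.7 kb, built in house for MultiSite Gateway assembly of transgenes that can then be integrated into mammalian genomes by the Sleeping Beauty transposon system. It is propagated in E. coli as a high-copy plasmid on a ColE1/pUC-type origin and carries an ampicillin resistance gene in the backbone. An f1 origin is also present. Because the unrecombined vector encodes the CcdB toxin, it has to be maintained in a ccdB-tolerant strain, under combined ampicillin and chloramphenicol selection.

The Gateway cassette lies between attR1 and attR2 and contains the chloramphenicol acetyltransferase gene with its cat promoter plus ccdB. In an LR reaction this cassette is replaced by the entry-clone fragments, which removes both the chloramphenicol marker and the toxin and so provides counter-selection against non-recombined plasmid in standard strains. No eukaryotic promoter sits upstream of attR1; only a T7 promoter, which also serves as a sequencing primer site. Expression control must therefore be supplied by the incoming elements, allowing the user to choose the promoter. Downstream of attR2 the annotation shows a V5 epitope tag and several polyadenylation signals (HSV TK, SV40 and bGH), with a second V5 tag among them.

A separate SV40 promoter/EM7 promoter-driven Sh ble cassette with an SV40 poly(A) signal confers Zeocin resistance for selecting stably modified mammalian cells. The automated feature table does not annotate the Sleeping Beauty inverted repeats, so their positions relative to the cassette cannot be stated from this record. Several small fragment hits (HIV-1 LTR, RSF ori, lacI, dpnD) are likely to be backbone remnants or spurious matches.
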