Features (pLannotate 1.2.2; 32 found; start..end, strand, type, name):
     28..80      -  misc_feature   bom (fragment): basis of mobility region from pBR322
    165..194     +  LTR            5' LTR (truncated) (fragment): truncated 5' long terminal repeat (LTR) from HIV-1
    210..228     +  promoter       T7 promoter: promoter for bacteriophage T7 RNA polymerase
    258..382     +  protein_bind   attR1: mutant version of attR; recombination site for the Gateway® LR reaction LR Clonase™
    618..770     -  CDS            dpnD (fragment): DPND_STRPN - Protein predicted: Swiss-Prot protein existence level 4. From Streptococcus pneumoniae serotype 4 (strain ATCC BAA-334 / TIGR4).
    814..1116    -  CDS            ccdB: CCDB_ECOLI - Also known as G, letB, letD. Experimental evidence at protein level: Swiss-Prot protein existence level 1. Toxic component of a type II toxin-antitoxin (TA) system, functioning in plasmid maintainence. Responsible for the post- segregational killing (PSK) of plasmid-free cells, also referred to as a plasmid addiction system. Half-life of over 2 hours. Cell killing by CcdB is accompanied by filamentation, defects in chromosome and plasmid segregation, defects in cell division, formation of anucleate cells, decreased DNA synthesis and plasmid loss. Interferes with the activity of DN
   1121..1279    -  CDS            ccdA (fragment): CCDA_ECO57 - Also known as H, letA. Experimental evidence at protein level: Swiss-Prot protein existence level 1. Antitoxin component of a type II toxin-antitoxin (TA) system which inhibits the post-segregational killing (PSK) of plasmid-free cells, also referred to as a plasmid addiction system. Binds to and blocks the activity of CcdB; will also remove bound CcdB protein from the CcdB-GyrA complex by forming a CcdA-CcdB complex, a process termed rejuvenation. Functions as a transcriptional corepressor for the ccdAB operon, repression also requires CcdB (By similarity). From Escherichia coli
   1461..2119    -  CDS            CmR: chloramphenicol acetyltransferase; cat; confers resistance to chloramphenicol
   2120..2222    -  promoter       cat promoter: promoter of the E. coli cat gene encoding chloramphenicol acetyltransferase
   2400..2524    -  protein_bind   attR2: mutant version of attR; recombination site for the Gateway® LR reaction LR Clonase™
   2550..2591    +  CDS            V5 tag: epitope tag from simian virus 5
   2675..2723    +  polyA_signal   HSV TK poly(A) signal: herpes simplex virus thymidine kinase polyadenylation signal (Cole and Stacy, 1985)
   2814..2830    -  polyA_signal   bGH poly(A) signal (fragment): bovine growth hormone polyadenylation signal
   2907..3028    +  polyA_signal   SV40 poly(A) signal: SV40 polyadenylation signal
   3091..3132    +  CDS            V5 tag: epitope tag from simian virus 5
   3188..3412    +  polyA_signal   bGH poly(A) signal: bovine growth hormone polyadenylation signal
   3416..3437    +  promoter       SV40 promoter (fragment): SV40 enhancer and early promoter
   3458..3886    +  rep_origin     f1 ori (sequence partly withheld): f1 bacteriophage origin of replication; arrow indicates direction of (+) strand synthesis
   3900..4229    +  promoter       SV40 promoter: SV40 enhancer and early promoter
   4277..4324    +  promoter       EM7 promoter: synthetic bacterial promoter&nbsp
   4343..4717    +  CDS            BleoR: antibiotic-binding protein; Sh ble from Streptoalloteichus hindustanus; confers resistance to bleomycin, phleomycin, and Zeocin™
   4727..4852    +  CDS            ble (fragment): BLE_KLEPN - Experimental evidence at protein level: Swiss-Prot protein existence level 1. Binding protein with a strong affinity to the bleomycin family of antibiotics. Binds to CL990; an antimitotic-antibiotic compound. From Klebsiella pneumoniae.
   4847..4968    +  polyA_signal   SV40 poly(A) signal: SV40 polyadenylation signal
   5041..5057    -  protein_bind   lac operator: The lac repressor binds to the lac operator to inhibit transcription in E. coli. This inhibition can be relieved by adding lactose or isopropyl-β-D-thiogalactopyranoside (IPTG). lac repressor encoded by lacI
   5065..5095    -  promoter       lac promoter: promoter for the E. coli lac operon
   5110..5131    -  protein_bind   CAP binding site: CAP binding activates transcription in the presence of cAMP. E. coli catabolite activator protein
   5144..5236    -  CDS            lacI (fragment): lac repressor; lacI; The lac repressor binds to the lac operator to inhibit transcription in E. coli. This inhibition can be relieved by adding lactose or isopropyl-β-D-thiogalactopyranoside (IPTG).
   5238..5364    -  rep_origin     RSF ori (fragment): Plasmids containing the RSF 1030 origin of replication can be propagated in E. coli cells that contain additional plasmids with compatible origins.
   5371..5409    +  polyA_signal   SV40 poly(A) signal (fragment): SV40 polyadenylation signal
   5725..6313    -  rep_origin     ori: high-copy-number ColE1/pMB1/pBR322/pUC origin of replication
   6484..7344    -  CDS            AmpR: β-lactamase; bla; confers resistance to ampicillin, carbenicillin, and related antibiotics
   7345..7449    -  promoter       AmpR promoter: bla
>Addgene plasmid #79470 | pSBDEST.Z | addgene full sequence | sequence record 178090 | Addgene NGS Result
GACGGATCGGGAGATCTCCCGATCCCCTATGGTGCACTCTCAGTACAATCTGCTCTGATGCCGCATAGTT
AAGCCAGTATCTGCTCCCTGCTTGTGTGTTGGAGGTCGCTGAGTAGTGCGCGAGCAAAATTTAAGCTACA
ACAAGGCAAGGCTTGACCGACAATTCTCTGGCTAACTAGAGAACCCACTGCTTACTGGCTTATCGAAATT
AATACGACTCACTATAGGGAGACCCAAGCTGGCTAGTTAAGCTATCAACAAGTTTGTACAAAAAAGCTGA
ACGAGAAACGTAAAATGATATAAATATCAATATATTAAATTAGATTTTGCATAAAAAACAGACTACATAA
TACTGTAAAACACAACATATCCAGTCACTATGAATCAACTACTTAGATGGTATTAGTGACCTGTAGTCGA
CCGACAGCCTTCCAAATGTTCTTCGGGTGATGCTGCCAACTTAGTCGACCGACAGCCTTCCAAATGTTCT
TCTCAAACGGAATCGTCGTATCCAGCCTACTCGCTATTGTCCTCAATGCCGTATTAAATCATAAAAAGAA
ATAAGAAAAAGAGGTGCGAGCCTCTTTTTTGTGTGACAAAATAAAAACATCTACCTATTCATATACGCTA
GTGTCATAGTCCTGAAAATCATCTGCATCAAGAACAATTTCACAACTCTTATACTTTTCTCTTACAAGTC
GTTCGGCTTCATCTGGATTTTCAGCCTCTATACTTACTAAACGTGATAAAGTTTCTGTAATTTCTACTGT
ATCGACCTGCAGACTGGCTGTGTATAAGGGAGCCTGACATTTATATTCCCCAGAACATCAGGTTAATGGC
GTTTTTGATGTCATTTTCGCGGTGGCTGAGATCAGCCACTTCTTCCCCGATAACGGAGACCGGCACACTG
GCCATATCGGTGGTCATCATGCGCCAGCTTTCATCCCCGATATGCACCACCGGGTAAAGTTCACGGGAGA
CTTTATCTGACAGCAGACGTGCACTGGCCAGGGGGATCACCATCCGTCGCCCGGGCGTGTCAATAATATC
ACTCTGTACATCCACAAACAGACGATAACGGCTCTCTCTTTTATAGGTGTAAACCTTAAACTGCATTTCA
CCAGCCCCTGTTCTCGTCAGCAAAAGAGCCGTTCATTTCAATAAACCGGGCGACCTCAGCCATCCCTTCC
TGATTTTCCGCTTTCCAGCGTTCGGCACGCAGACGACGGGCTTCATTCTGCATGGTTGTGCTTACCAGAC
CGGAGATATTGACATCATATATGCCTTGAGCAACTGATAGCTGTCGCTGTCAACTGTCACTGTAATACGC
TGCTTCATAGCATACCTCTTTTTGACATACTTCGGGTATACATATCAGTATATATTCTTATACCGCAAAA
ATCAGCGCGCAAATACGCATACTGTTATCTGGCTTTTAGTAAGCCGGATCCACGCGGCGTTTACGCCCCC
CCTGCCACTCATCGCAGTACTGTTGTAATTCATTAAGCATTCTGCCGACATGGAAGCCATCACAAACGGC
ATGATGAACCTGAATCGCCAGCGGCATCAGCACCTTGTCGCCTTGCGTATAATATTTGCCCATGGTGAAA
ACGGGGGCGAAGAAGTTGTCCATATTGGCCACGTTTAAATCAAAACTGGTGAAACTCACCCAGGGATTGG
CTGAGACGAAAAACATATTCTCAATAAACCCTTTAGGGAAATAGGCCAGGTTTTCACCGTAACACGCCAC
ATCTTGCGAATATATGTGTAGAAACTGCCGGAAATCGTCGTGGTATTCACTCCAGAGCGATGAAAACGTT
TCAGTTTGCTCATGGAAAACGGTGTAACAAGGGTGAACACTATCCCATATCACCAGCTCACCGTCTTTCA
TTGCCATACGGAATTCCGGATGAGCATTCATCAGGCGGGCAAGAATGTGAATAAAGGCCGGATAAAACTT
GTGCTTATTTTTCTTTACGGTCTTTAAAAAGGCCGTAATATCCAGCTGAACGGTCTGGTTATAGGTACAT
TGAGCAACTGACTGAAATGCCTCAAAATGTTCTTTACGATGCCATTGGGATATATCAACGGTGGTATATC
CAGTGATTTTTTTCTCCATTTTAGCTTCCTTAGCTCCTGAAAATCTCGATAACTCAAAAAATACGCCCGG
TAGTGATCTTATTTCATTATGGTGAAAGTTGGAACCTCTTACGTGCCGATCAACGTCTCATTTTCGCCAA
AAGTTGGCCCAGGGCTTCCCGGTATCAACAGGGACACCAGGATTTATTTATTCTGCGAAGTGATCTTCCG
TCACAGGTATTTATTCGGCGCAAAGTGCGTCGGGTGATGCTGCCAACTTAGTCGACTACAGGTCACTAAT
ACCATCTAAGTAGTTGATTCATAGTGACTGGATATGTTGTGTTTTACAGTATTATGTAGTCTGTTTTTTA
TGCAAAATCTAATTTAATATATTGATATTTATATCATTTTACGTTTCTCGTTCAGCTTTCTTGTACAAAG
TGGTTGATCTAGAGGGCCCGCGGTTCGAAGGTAAGCCTATCCCTAACCCTCTCCTCGGTCTCGATTCTAC
GCGTACCGGTTAGTAATGAGTTTAAACGGGGGAGGCTAACTGAAACACGGAAGGAGACAATACCGGAAGG
AACCCGCGCTATGACGGCAATAAAAAGACAGAATAAAACGCACGGGTGTTGGGTCGTTTGTTCATAAACG
CGGGGTTCGGTCCCAGGGCTGGCACTCTGTCGATACCCCACCGAGACCCCATTGGGGCCAATACGCCCGC
GTTTCTTCCTTTTCCCCACCCCACCCCCCAAGTTCGGGTGAAGGCCCAGGGCTCGCAGCCAACGTCGGGG
CGGCAGGCCCTGCCATAGCAGATCTTATTAAAGCAGAACTTGTTTATTGCAGCTTATAATGGTTACAAAT
AAAGCAATAGCATCACAAATTTCACAAATAAAGCATTTTTTTCACTGCATTCTAGTTGTGGTTTGTCCAA
ACTCATCAATGTATCTTATCATGTCTGGTCGAATCCATCACACTGGCGGCCGCTCGAGTCTAGAGGGCCC
GCGGTTCGAAGGTAAGCCTATCCCTAACCCTCTCCTCGGTCTCGATTCTACGCGTACCGGTCATCATCAC
CATCACCATTGAGTTTAAACCCGCTGATCAGCCTCGACTGTGCCTTCTAGTTGCCAGCCATCTGTTGTTT
GCCCCTCCCCCGTGCCTTCCTTGACCCTGGAAGGTGCCACTCCCACTGTCCTTTCCTAATAAAATGAGGA
AATTGCATCGCATTGTCTGAGTAGGTGTCATTCTATTCTGGGGGGTGGGGTGGGGCAGGACAGCAAGGGG
GAGGATTGGGAAGACAATAGCAGGCATGCTGGGGATGCGGTGGGCTCTATGGCTTCTGAGGCGGAAAGAA
CCAGCTGGGGCTCTAGGGGGTATCCCC
[124 nt withheld, positions 3458-3581]
C
[91 nt withheld, positions 3583-3673]
A
[49 nt withheld, positions 3675-3723]
CCTTTGACGTTGGAGTCCACGTTCTTT
[37 nt withheld, positions 3751-3787]
ACCCTATCTCGGTCTATTCTTTTGATTTATAAGGGATTTTGCCGATTTCGGCCTATTGGTTAAAAAATGA
GCTGATTTAACAAAAATTTAACGCGAATTAATTCTGTGGAATGTGTGTCAGTTAGGGTGTGGAAAGTCCC
CAGGCTCCCCAGCAGGCAGAAGTATGCAAAGCATGCATCTCAATTAGTCAGCAACCAGGTGTGGAAAGTC
CCCAGGCTCCCCAGCAGGCAGAAGTATGCAAAGCATGCATCTCAATTAGTCAGCAACCATAGTCCCGCCC
CTAACTCCGCCCATCCCGCCCCTAACTCCGCCCAGTTCCGCCCATTCTCCGCCCCATGGCTGACTAATTT
TTTTTATTTATGCAGAGGCCGAGGCCGCCTCTGCCTCTGAGCTATTCCAGAAGTAGTGAGGAGGCTTTTT
TGGAGGCCTAGGCTTTTGCAAAAAGCTCCCGGGAGCTTGTATATCCATTTTCGGATCTGATCAGCACGTG
TTGACAATTAATCATCGGCATAGTATATCGGCATAGTATAATACGACAAGGTGAGGAACTAAACCATGGC
CAAGTTGACCAGTGCCGTTCCGGTGCTCACCGCGCGCGACGTCGCCGGAGCGGTCGAGTTCTGGACCGAC
CGGCTCGGGTTCTCCCGGGACTTCGTGGAGGACGACTTCGCCGGTGTGGTCCGGGACGACGTGACCCTGT
TCATCAGCGCGGTCCAGGACCAGATGGTGCCGGACAACACCCTGGCCTGGGTGTGGGTGCGCGGCCTGGA
CGAGCTGTACGCCGAGTGGTCGGAGGTCGTGTCCACGAACTTCCGGGACGCCTCCGGGCCGGCCATGACC
GAGATCGGCGAGCAGCCGTGGGGGCGGGAGTTCGCCCTGCGCGACCCGGCCGGCAACTGCGTGCACTTCG
TGGCCGAGGAGCAGGACTGACACGTGCTACGAGATTTCGATTCCACCGCCGCCTTCTATGAAAGGTTGGG
CTTCGGAATCGTTTTCCGGGACGCCGGCTGGATGATCCTCCAGCGCGGGGATCTCATGCTGGAGTTCTTC
GCCCACCCCAACTTGTTTATTGCAGCTTATAATGGTTACAAATAAAGCAATAGCATCACAAATTTCACAA
ATAAAGCATTTTTTTCACTGCATTCTAGTTGTGGTTTGTCCAAACTCATCAATGTATCTTATCATGTCTG
TATACCGTCGACCTCTAGCTAGAGCTTGGCGTAATCATGGTCATAGCTGTTTCCTGTGTGAAATTGTTAT
CCGCTCACAATTCCACACAACATACGAGCCGGAAGCATAAAGTGTAAAGCCTGGGGTGCCTAATGAGTGA
GCTAACTCACATTAATTGCGTTGCGCTCACTGCCCGCTTTCCAGTCGGGAAACCTGTCGTGCCAGCTGCA
TTAATGAATCGGCCAACGCGCGGGGAGAGGCGGTTTGCGTATTGGGCGCTCTTCCGCTTCCTCGCTCACT
GACTCGCTGCGCTCGGTCGTTCGGCTGCGGCGAGCGGTATCAGCTCACTCAAAGGCGGTAATACGGTTAT
CCACAGAATCAGGGGATAACGCAGGAAAGAACATGTGCTCTTCGTTGTGGTTTGTCCAAACTCATCAATG
TATCTTATCATGAATACTAATTGAGTGTATGTAAACTTCTGACCCACTGGGAATGTGATGAAAGAAATAA
AAGCTGAAATGAATCATTCTCTCTACTATTATTCTGATATTTCACATTCTTAAAATAAAGTGGTGATCCT
AACTGACCTAAGACAGGGAATTTTTACTAGGATTAAATGTCAGGAATTGTGAAAAAGTGAGTTTAAATGT
ATTTGGCTAAGGTGTATGTAAACTTCCGACTTCAACTGTATAGAGTACTGCTAGCCACATGTGAGCAAAA
GGCCAGCAAAAGGCCAGGAACCGTAAAAAGGCCGCGTTGCTGGCGTTTTTCCATAGGCTCCGCCCCCCTG
ACGAGCATCACAAAAATCGACGCTCAAGTCAGAGGTGGCGAAACCCGACAGGACTATAAAGATACCAGGC
GTTTCCCCCTGGAAGCTCCCTCGTGCGCTCTCCTGTTCCGACCCTGCCGCTTACCGGATACCTGTCCGCC
TTTCTCCCTTCGGGAAGCGTGGCGCTTTCTCATAGCTCACGCTGTAGGTATCTCAGTTCGGTGTAGGTCG
TTCGCTCCAAGCTGGGCTGTGTGCACGAACCCCCCGTTCAGCCCGACCGCTGCGCCTTATCCGGTAACTA
TCGTCTTGAGTCCAACCCGGTAAGACACGACTTATCGCCACTGGCAGCAGCCACTGGTAACAGGATTAGC
AGAGCGAGGTATGTAGGCGGTGCTACAGAGTTCTTGAAGTGGTGGCCTAACTACGGCTACACTAGAAGAA
CAGTATTTGGTATCTGCGCTCTGCTGAAGCCAGTTACCTTCGGAAAAAGAGTTGGTAGCTCTTGATCCGG
CAAACAAACCACCGCTGGTAGCGGTGGTTTTTTTGTTTGCAAGCAGCAGATTACGCGCAGAAAAAAAGGA
TCTCAAGAAGATCCTTTGATCTTTTCTACGGGGTCTGACGCTCAGTGGAACGAAAACTCACGTTAAGGGA
TTTTGGTCATGAGATTATCAAAAAGGATCTTCACCTAGATCCTTTTAAATTAAAAATGAAGTTTTAAATC
AATCTAAAGTATATATGAGTAAACTTGGTCTGACAGTTACCAATGCTTAATCAGTGAGGCACCTATCTCA
GCGATCTGTCTATTTCGTTCATCCATAGTTGCCTGACTCCCCGTCGTGTAGATAACTACGATACGGGAGG
GCTTACCATCTGGCCCCAGTGCTGCAATGATACCGCGAGACCCACGCTCACCGGCTCCAGATTTATCAGC
AATAAACCAGCCAGCCGGAAGGGCCGAGCGCAGAAGTGGTCCTGCAACTTTATCCGCCTCCATCCAGTCT
ATTAATTGTTGCCGGGAAGCTAGAGTAAGTAGTTCGCCAGTTAATAGTTTGCGCAACGTTGTTGCCATTG
CTACAGGCATCGTGGTGTCACGCTCGTCGTTTGGTATGGCTTCATTCAGCTCCGGTTCCCAACGATCAAG
GCGAGTTACATGATCCCCCATGTTGTGCAAAAAAGCGGTTAGCTCCTTCGGTCCTCCGATCGTTGTCAGA
AGTAAGTTGGCCGCAGTGTTATCACTCATGGTTATGGCAGCACTGCATAATTCTCTTACTGTCATGCCAT
CCGTAAGATGCTTTTCTGTGACTGGTGAGTACTCAACCAAGTCATTCTGAGAATAGTGTATGCGGCGACC
GAGTTGCTCTTGCCCGGCGTCAATACGGGATAATACCGCGCCACATAGCAGAACTTTAAAAGTGCTCATC
ATTGGAAAACGTTCTTCGGGGCGAAAACTCTCAAGGATCTTACCGCTGTTGAGATCCAGTTCGATGTAAC
CCACTCGTGCACCCAACTGATCTTCAGCATCTTTTACTTTCACCAGCGTTTCTGGGTGAGCAAAAACAGG
AAGGCAAAATGCCGCAAAAAAGGGAATAAGGGCGACACGGAAATGTTGAATACTCATACTCTTCCTTTTT
CAATATTATTGAAGCATTTATCAGGGTTATTGTCTCATGAGCGGATACATATTTGAATGTATTTAGAAAA
ATAAACAAATAGGGGTTCCGCGCACATTTCCCCGAAAAGTGCCACCTGACGTCGACGTGCGCATCGAACT
CCCTATACAGTTGAAGTCGGAAGTTTACATACACTTAAGTTGGAGTCATTAAAACTCGTTTTTCAACTAC
TCCACAAATTTCTTGTTAACAAACAATAGTTTTGGCAAGTCAGTTAGGACATCTACTTTGTGCATGACAC
AAGTCATTTTTCCAACAATTGTTTACAGACAGATTATTTCACTTATAATTCACTGTATCACAATTCCAGT
GGGTCAGAAGTTTACATACACTAAGTTGACTGTGTTACGGCGTC
